>Addgene plasmid #57707 | Dendra2-CD151-7 | depositor partial sequence | sequence record 88862 | insert sequence
TAGCGCTACCGGTCGCCACCATGAACACCCCGGGAATTAACCTGATCAAGGAGGACATGCGCGTGAAGGT
GCACATGGAGGGCAACGTGAACGGCCACGCCTTCGTGATCGAGGGCGAGGGCAAGGGCAAGCCCTACGAG
GGCACCCAGACCGCCAACCTGACCGTGAAGGAGGGCGCCCCCCTGCCCTTCAGCTACGACATCCTGACCA
CCGCCGTGCACTACGGCAACCGGGTGTTCACCAAGTACCCCGAGGACATCCCCGACTACTTCAAGCAGAG
CTTCCCCGAGGGCTACAGCTGGGAGCGCACCATGACCTTCGAGGACAAGGGCATCTGCACCATCCGCAGC
GACATCAGCCTGGAGGGCGACTGCTTCTTCCAGAACGTGCGCTTCAAGGGCACCAACTTCCCCCCCAACG
GCCCCGTGATGCAGAAGAAGACCCTGAAGTGGGAGCCCAGCACCGAGAAGCTGCACGTGCGCGACGGCCT
GCTGGTGGGCAACATCAACATGGCCCTGCTGCTGGAGGGCGGCGGCCACTACCTGTGCGACTTCAAGACC
ACCTACAAGGCCAAGAAGGTGGTGCAGCTGCCCGACGCCCACTTCGTGGACCACCGCATCGAGATCCTGG
GCAACGACAGCGACTACAACAAGGTGAAGCTGTACGAGCACGCCGTGGCCCGCTACAGCCCCCTGCCCAG
CCAGGTGTGGTCCGGACTCAGATCTGGCGGTATGGGTGAGTTCAACGAGAAGAAGACAACATGTGGCACC
GTTTGCCTCAAGTACCTGCTGTTTACCTACAATTGCTGCTTCTGGCTGGCTGGCCTGGCTGTCATGGCAG
TGGGCATCTGGACGCTGGCCCTCAAGAGTGACTACATCAGCCTGCTGGCCTCAGGCACCTACCTGGCCAC
AGCCTACATCCTGGTGGTGGCGGGCACTGTCGTCATGGTGACTGGGGTCTTGGGCTGCTGCGCCACCTTC
AAGGAGCGTCGGAACCTGCTGCGCCTGTACTTCATCCTGCTCCTCATCATCTTTCTGCTGGAGATCATCG
CTGGTATCCTCGCCTACGCCTACTACCAGCAGCTGAACACGGAGCTCAAGGAGAACCTGAAGGACACCAT
GACCAAGCGCTACCACCAGCCGGGCCATGAGGCTGTGACCAGCGCTGTGGACCAGCTGCAGCAGGAGTTC
CACTGCTGTGGCAGCAACAACTCACAGGACTGGCGAGACAGTGAGTGGATCCGCTCACAGGAGGCCGGTG
GCCGTGTGGTCCCAGACAGCTGCTGCAAGACGGTGGTGGCTCTTTGTGGACAGCGAGACCATGCCTCCAA
CATCTACAAGGTGGAGGGCGGCTGCATCACCAAGTTGGAGACCTTCATCCAGGAGCACCTGAGGGTCATT
GGGGCTGTGGGGATCGGCATTGCCTGTGTGCAGGTCTTTGGCATGATCTTCACGTGCTGCCTGTACAGGA
GTCTCAAGCTGGAGCACTACTGAGAATTCTGCAGTCGACGGTACCGCGGGCCCGGGATCCACCGGATCTA
G
