[The description below was written by a language model from this plasmid's Addgene catalogue record.]
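Description:
Dendra2-CD151-7 is a mammalian expression plasmid built on a Dendra2 fluorescent-protein backbone of about 4.75 kb (without insert). It is maintained as a high-copy plasmid in E. coli under kanamycin selection. It also carries a neomycin resistance marker, so transfected mammalian cells can be selected with G418, for example to derive stable lines. The record does not list the replication origins or give a feature table, so details of the backbone beyond these markers are not documented here. The listed sequencing primers indicate that the expression cassette lies between a CMV promoter and an SV40 polyadenylation signal.

The insert is human CD151, a member of the tetraspanin family of four-pass membrane proteins (also known as PETA-3, TSPAN24 and the RAPH/MER2 blood group antigen). It is expressed from the strong constitutive CMV promoter as a fusion with Dendra2. Dendra2 is a green-to-red photoconvertible fluorescent protein. The recorded spectral values match this behaviour: excitation/emission of 490/507 nm for the unconverted green state and 553/573 nm for the red state after photoconversion. The record does not explicitly state the orientation of the fusion or the linker. The name, with Dendra2 first and a trailing "7", may hint at the tag position and linker length, but this is not confirmed.

The stated purpose is localization. The fusion marks tetraspanin-containing membrane in live or fixed mammalian cells. Because Dendra2 is photoconvertible, the construct also suits experiments that highlight a chosen subpopulation of CD151 molecules to follow their movement and turnover, and it is compatible with photoactivation-based super-resolution imaging.
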