Addgene plasmid #57707: Dendra2-CD151-7
Purpose: Localization: Tetraspanin/Membrane, Excitation: 490 / 553, Emission: 507 / 573
Depositing lab: Michael Davidson. Depositing organization: Florida State University, Tallahassee.
Backbone
  Vector backbone: Dendra2
  Backbone size w/o insert (bp): 4750
  Vector type: Mammalian Expression
  Selectable markers: Neomycin (select with G418)
Growth in bacteria
  Bacterial resistance: Kanamycin, 50 μg/mL
  Growth temperature: 37°C
  Growth strain: DH5alpha
  Copy number: High Copy
Gene/Insert
  Gene/Insert name: CD151 (alt name: NM_001039490.1)
  Species: H. sapiens (human)
  Entrez Gene: CD151 (a.k.a. EBS7, GP27, MER2, PETA-3, RAPH, SFA1, TSPAN24)
  Promoter: CMV
  Tag / fusion protein: Dendra2
  Cloning method: Unknown
  Sequencing primers: 5′ CMV-F; 3′ SV40pA-R
Terms and licenses: Academic/Nonprofit Terms; Industry Terms
Depositor comments: . Excitation = 490 / 553; Emission = 507 / 573
How to cite: Dendra2-CD151-7 was a gift from Michael Davidson (Addgene plasmid # 57707 ; http://n2t.net/addgene:57707 ; RRID:Addgene_57707)
